Addgene plasmid #228377: Shim_GlyRS_87.19_SHI04113_TP_GFP_pK7fWG2_IVD_FP611
Purpose: Expresses N-term transit peptide from S. himalayana Glycine aminoacyl-tRNA synthetase evm.model.fragScaff scaffold 87.19 (SHI04113RA); determination of Sapria himalayana GlyRS target localization
Depositing lab: Daniel Sloan. Depositing organization: Colorado State University, Fort Collins. Publication: Photosynthetic demands on translational machinery drive retention of redundant tRNA metabolism in plant organelles. DeTar RA, Chustecki JM, Martinez-Hottovy A, Ceriotti LF, Broz AK, Lou X, Sanchez-Puerta MV, Elowsky C, Christensen AC, Sloan DB. Proc Natl Acad Sci U S A. 2024 Dec 24;121(52):e2421485121. doi: 10.1073/pnas.2421485121. Epub 2024 Dec 18. PubMed 39693336.
Backbone
  Vector backbone: pK7fWG2_IVD_FP618
  Vector type: Plant Expression
Growth in bacteria
  Bacterial resistance: Spectinomycin, 50 μg/mL
  Growth temperature: 37°C
  Growth strain: DH5alpha
  Copy number: High Copy
Gene/Insert
  Gene/Insert name: N-terminal transit peptide from S. himalayana GlyRS evm.model.fragScaff scaffold 87.19 (SHI04113RA)
  Species: Sapria himalayana
  Tag / fusion protein: Green Florescent Protien (C terminal on insert)
  Cloning method: Gateway Cloning
Terms and licenses: Academic/Nonprofit Terms; Industry Terms
How to cite: Shim_GlyRS_87.19_SHI04113_TP_GFP_pK7fWG2_IVD_FP611 was a gift from Daniel Sloan (Addgene plasmid # 228377 ; http://n2t.net/addgene:228377 ; RRID:Addgene_228377)
