[The description below was written by a language model from this plasmid's Addgene catalogue record and pLannotate feature annotations shown in this document.]
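Description:
Shim_GlyRS_87.19_SHI04113_TP_GFP_pK7fWG2_IVD_FP611 is a 12.7 kb plant-expression binary vector built on a modified pK7FWG2-type Gateway backbone. It carries a high-copy ColE1/pUC-type origin with a bom site for propagation in E. coli. The pVS1 oriV, RepA and StaA functions are of the type used to maintain binary vectors in Agrobacterium. Bacterial selection is by spectinomycin through the aadA (SmR) gene. Nopaline-type right and left T-DNA border repeats flank the plant payload, which includes a NOS promoter–nptII (neo)–NOS terminator cassette for kanamycin selection of plant cells.

Two fluorescent reporter cassettes lie within the T-DNA. In the test cassette, a CaMV 35S promoter with a TMV Ω leader fragment drives a short insert of about 200 bp flanked by attB1 and attB2 sites. This insert is the N-terminal transit peptide of a glycyl-tRNA synthetase (GlyRS) from the parasitic plant Sapria himalayana, introduced by Gateway recombination. It is fused upstream of EGFP and followed by a CaMV poly(A) signal.

The second cassette uses an enhanced 35S promoter to express an N-terminal fragment of Arabidopsis isovaleryl-CoA dehydrogenase (IVD) fused to the red fluorescent protein eqFP611, also with a CaMV poly(A) signal. The record does not state its role. An IVD presequence fused to eqFP611 is commonly used as a mitochondrial marker, so it probably provides a built-in red reference against which to compare the GFP signal.

The stated purpose is to determine where this Sapria GlyRS is targeted within the cell. The backbone name is recorded slightly differently in the catalogue field (FP618) than in the plasmid name (FP611); the annotated reporter is eqFP611.
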