Features (pLannotate 1.2.2; 34 found; start..end, strand, type, name):
      1..589     +  rep_origin     ori: high-copy-number ColE1/pMB1/pBR322/pUC origin of replication
    775..915     -  misc_feature   bom: basis of mobility region from pBR322
   1017..1056    -  CDS            rop (fragment): Rop protein, which maintains plasmids at low copy number; rop
   1259..1453    -  rep_origin     pVS1 oriV: origin of replication for the Pseudomonas plasmid pVS1 (Heeb et al., 2000)
   1519..2592    -  CDS            pVS1 RepA: replication protein from the Pseudomonas plasmid pVS1 (Heeb et al., 2000)
   3021..3650    -  CDS            pVS1 StaA: stability protein from the Pseudomonas plasmid pVS1 (Heeb et al., 2000)
   4210..4611    -  CDS            Y4CG_SINFN (fragment): Protein inferred from homology: Swiss-Prot protein existence level 3. From Sinorhizobium fredii (strain NBRC 101917 / NGR234).
   4981..5005    -  misc_feature   RB T-DNA repeat: right border repeat from nopaline C58 T-DNA
   5054..5266    +  CDS            IBMP_CAMVB (fragment): Experimental evidence at protein level: Swiss-Prot protein existence level 1. Enhances the ribosomal termination-reinitiation event leading to the translation of major open reading frames on the polycistronic viral RNAs. From Cauliflower mosaic virus (strain Bari 1) (CaMV).
   5348..6019    +  promoter       CaMV 35S promoter (enhanced): cauliflower mosaic virus 35S promoter with a duplicated enhancer region
   6031..6055    +  protein_bind   attB1: mutant version of attB; recombination site for the Gateway® BP reaction BP Clonase™
   6076..6231    +  CDS            IVD (fragment): IVD_ARATH - Experimental evidence at protein level: Swiss-Prot protein existence level 1. Involved in degradation of the branched-chain amino acids, phytol and lysine for the supply of carbon and electrons to the ETF/ETFQO complex during dark-induced sugar starvation. From Arabidopsis thaliana (Mouse-ear cress).
   6235..6927    +  CDS            eqFP611: eqFP611 is a basic (constitutively fluorescent) red fluorescent protein published in 2002, derived from Entacmaea quadricolor. It has very low acid sensitivity.
   6947..6971    -  protein_bind   attB2: mutant version of attB; recombination site for the Gateway® BP reaction BP Clonase™
   6973..7000    +  CDS            3xHA (fragment): three tandem HA epitope tags
   7041..7077    +  ncRNA          PK1-TEV CVMV: Accession: RF01102 - 5'-leader pseudoknot of TEV/CVMV
   7204..7233    +  misc_feature   MCS (fragment): pUC18/19 multiple cloning site
   7279..7438    +  polyA_signal   CaMV poly(A) signal (fragment): cauliflower mosaic virus polyadenylation signal
   7439..7459    +  misc_feature   MCS (fragment): pUC18/19 multiple cloning site
   7902..8246    +  promoter       CaMV 35S promoter: strong constitutive promoter from cauliflower mosaic virus
   8199..8245    +  promoter       minimal CaMV 35S promoter: minimal 35S promoter from cauliflower mosaic virus
   8278..8303    +  misc_feature   TMV Ω (fragment): translational enhancer from the tobacco mosaic virus 5'-leader sequence (Gallie et al., 1988)
   8346..8370    +  protein_bind   attB1: mutant version of attB; recombination site for the Gateway® BP reaction BP Clonase™
   8578..8602    -  protein_bind   attB2: mutant version of attB; recombination site for the Gateway® BP reaction BP Clonase™
   8610..9329    +  CDS            EGFP: the original enhanced GFP (Yang et al., 1996) mammalian codon-optimized
   9394..9553    +  polyA_signal   CaMV poly(A) signal (fragment): cauliflower mosaic virus polyadenylation signal
   9580..9602    -  misc_feature   MCS (fragment): pUC18/19 multiple cloning site
   9695..9874    +  promoter       NOS promoter: nopaline synthase promoter
   9908..10699   +  CDS            neo: KKA2_KLEPN - Also known as kan, nptII. Experimental evidence at protein level: Swiss-Prot protein existence level 1. Resistance to kanamycin, neomycin, paromomycin, ribostamycin, butirosin and gentamicin B. From Klebsiella pneumoniae.
  10742..10994   +  terminator     NOS terminator: nopaline synthase terminator and poly(A) signal
  11087..11111   -  misc_feature   LB T-DNA repeat: left border repeat from nopaline C58 T-DNA
  11370..11393   +  promoter       Pc promoter (fragment): intI1 (promoter lies within the coding sequence); class 1 integron promoter
  11569..11625   +  CDS            GmR (fragment): gentamycin acetyltransferase; aacC1; confers resistance to gentamycin
  11636..12423   +  CDS            SmR (fragment): aminoglycoside adenylyltransferase (Murphy, 1985); aadA; confers resistance to spectinomycin and streptomycin
>Addgene plasmid #228377 | Shim_GlyRS_87.19_SHI04113_TP_GFP_pK7fWG2_IVD_FP611 | addgene full sequence | sequence record 455855 | Addgene NGS Result
TTGAGATCCTTTTTTTCTGCGCGTAATCTGCTGCTTGCAAACAAAAAAACCACCGCTACCAGCGGTGGTT
TGTTTGCCGGATCAAGAGCTACCAACTCTTTTTCCGAAGGTAACTGGCTTCAGCAGAGCGCAGATACCAA
ATACTGTCCTTCTAGTGTAGCCGTAGTTAGGCCACCACTTCAAGAACTCTGTAGCACCGCCTACATACCT
CGCTCTGCTAATCCTGTTACCAGTGGCTGCTGCCAGTGGCGATAAGTCGTGTCTTACCGGGTTGGACTCA
AGACGATAGTTACCGGATAAGGCGCAGCGGTCGGGCTGAACGGGGGGTTCGTGCACACAGCCCAGCTTGG
AGCGAACGACCTACACCGAACTGAGATACCTACAGCGTGAGCTATGAGAAAGCGCCACGCTTCCCGAAGG
GAGAAAGGCGGACAGGTATCCGGTAAGCGGCAGGGTCGGAACAGGAGAGCGCACGAGGGAGCTTCCAGGG
GGAAACGCCTGGTATCTTTATAGTCCTGTCGGGTTTCGCCACCTCTGACTTGAGCGTCGATTTTTGTGAT
GCTCGTCAGGGGGGCGGAGCCTATGGAAAAACGCCAGCAACGCGGCCTTTTTACGGTTCCTGGCCTTTTG
CTGGCCTTTTGCTCACATGTTCTTTCCTGCGTTATCCCCTGATTCTGTGGATAACCGTATTACCGCCTTT
GAGTGAGCTGATACCGCTCGCCGCAGCCGAACGACCGAGCGCAGCGAGTCAGTGAGCGAGGAAGCGGAAG
AGCGCCTGATGCGGTATTTTCTCCTTACGCATCTGTGCGGTATTTCACACCGCATATGGTGCACTCTCAG
TACAATCTGCTCTGATGCCGCATAGTTAAGCCAGTATACACTCCGCTATCGCTACGTGACTGGGTCATGG
CTGCGCCCCGACACCCGCCAACACCCGCTGACGCGCCCTGACGGGCTTGTCTGCTCCCGGCATCCGCTTA
CAGACAAGCTGTGACCGTCTCCGGGAGCTGCATGTGTCAGAGGTTTTCACCGTCATCACCGAAACGCGCG
AGGCAGGGTGCCTTGATGTGGGCGCCGGCGGTCGAGTGGCGACGGCGCGGCTTGTCCGCGCCCTGGTAGA
TTGCCTGGCCGTAGGCCAGCCATTTTTGAGCGGCCAGCGGCCGCGATAGGCCGACGCGAAGCGGCGGGGC
GTAGGGAGCGCAGCGACCGAAGGGTAGGCGCTTTTTGCAGCTCTTCGGCTGTGCGCTGGCCAGACAGTTA
TGCACAGGCCAGGCGGGTTTTAAGAGTTTTAATAAGTTTTAAAGAGTTTTAGGCGGAAAAATCGCCTTTT
TTCTCTTTTATATCAGTCACTTACATGTGTGACCGGTTCCCAATGTACGGCTTTGGGTTCCCAATGTACG
GGTTCCGGTTCCCAATGTACGGCTTTGGGTTCCCAATGTACGTGCTATCCACAGGAAAGAGACCTTTTCG
ACCTTTTTCCCCTGCTAGGGCAATTTGCCCTAGCATCTGCTCCGTACATTAGGAACCGGCGGATGCTTCG
CCCTCGATCAGGTTGCGGTAGCGCATGACTAGGATCGGGCCAGCCTGCCCCGCCTCCTCCTTCAAATCGT
ACTCCGGCAGGTCATTTGACCCGATCAGCTTGCGCACGGTGAAACAGAACTTCTTGAACTCTCCGGCGCT
GCCACTGCGTTCGTAGATCGTCTTGAACAACCATCTGGCTTCTGCCTTGCCTGCGGCGCGGCGTGCCAGG
CGGTAGAGAAAACGGCCGATGCCGGGATCGATCAAAAAGTAATCGGGGTGAACCGTCAGCACGTCCGGGT
TCTTGCCTTCTGTGATCTCGCGGTACATCCAATCAGCTAGCTCGATCTCGATGTACTCCGGCCGCCCGGT
TTCGCTCTTTACGATCTTGTAGCGGCTAATCAAGGCTTCACCCTCGGATACCGTCACCAGGCGGCCGTTC
TTGGCCTTCTTCGTACGCTGCATGGCAACGTGCGTGGTGTTTAACCGAATGCAGGTTTCTACCAGGTCGT
CTTTCTGCTTTCCGCCATCGGCTCGCCGGCAGAACTTGAGTACGTCCGCAACGTGTGGACGGAACACGCG
GCCGGGCTTGTCTCCCTTCCCTTCCCGGTATCGGTTCATGGATTCGGTTAGATGGGAAACCGCCATCAGT
ACCAGGTCGTAATCCCACACACTGGCCATGCCGGCCGGCCCTGCGGAAACCTCTACGTGCCCGTCTGGAA
GCTCGTAGCGGATCACCTCGCCAGCTCGTCGGTCACGCTTCGACAGACGGAAAACGGCCACGTCCATGAT
GCTGCGACTATCGCGGGTGCCCACGTCATAGAGCATCGGAACGAAAAAATCTGGTTGCTCGTCGCCCTTG
GGCGGCTTCCTAATCGACGGCGCACCGGCTGCCGGCGGTTGCCGGGATTCTTTGCGGATTCGATCAGCGG
CCGCTTGCCACGATTCACCGGGGCGTGCTTCTGCCTCGATGCGTTGCCGCTGGGCGGCCTGCGCGGCCTT
CAACTTCTCCACCAGGTCATCACCCAGCGCCGCGCCGATTTGTACCGGGCCGGATGGTTTGCGACCGCTC
ACGCCGATTCCTCGGGCTTGGGGGTTCCAGTGCCATTGCAGGGCCGGCAGACAACCCAGCCGCTTACGCC
TGGCCAACCGCCCGTTCCTCCACACATGGGGCATTCCACGGCGTCGGTGCCTGGTTGTTCTTGATTTTCC
ATGCCGCCTCCTTTAGCCGCTAAAATTCATCTACTCATTTATTCATTTGCTCATTTACTCTGGTAGCTGC
GCGATGTATTCAGATAGCAGCTCGGTAATGGTCTTGCCTTGGCGTACCGCGTACATCTTCAGCTTGGTGT
GATCCTCCGCCGGCAACTGAAAGTTGACCCGCTTCATGGCTGGCGTGTCTGCCAGGCTGGCCAACGTTGC
AGCCTTGCTGCTGCGTGCGCTCGGACGGCCGGCACTTAGCGTGTTTGTGCTTTTGCTCATTTTCTCTTTA
CCTCATTAACTCAAATGAGTTTTGATTTAATTTCAGCGGCCAGCGCCTGGACCTCGCGGGCAGCGTCGCC
CTCGGGTTCTGATTCAAGAACGGTTGTGCCGGCGGCGGCAGTGCCTGGGTAGCTCACGCGCTGCGTGATA
CGGGACTCAAGAATGGGCAGCTCGTACCCGGCCAGCGCCTCGGCAACCTCACCGCCGATGCGCGTGCCTT
TGATCGCCCGCGACACGACAAAGGCCGCTTGTAGCCTTCCATCCGTGACCTCAATGCGCTGCTTAACCAG
CTCCACCAGGTCGGCGGTGGCCCATATGTCGTAAGGGCTTGGCTGCACCGGAATCAGCACGAAGTCGGCT
GCCTTGATCGCGGACACAGCCAAGTCCGCCGCCTGGGGCGCTCCGTCGATCACTACGAAGTCGCGCCGGC
CGATGGCCTTCACGTCGCGGTCAATCGTCGGGCGGTCGATGCCGACAACGGTTAGCGGTTGATCTTCCCG
CACGGCCGCCCAATCGCGGGCACTGCCCTGGGGATCGGAATCGACTAACAGAACATCGGCCCCGGCGAGT
TGCAGGGCGCGGGCTAGATGGGTTGCGATGGTCGTCTTGCCTGACCCGCCTTTCTGGTTAAGTACAGCGA
TAACCTTCATGCGTTCCCCTTGCGTATTTGTTTATTTACTCATCGCATCATATACGCAGCGACCGCATGA
CGCAAGCTGTTTTACTCAAATACACATCACCTTTTTAGACGGCGGCGCTCGGTTTCTTCAGCGGCCAAGC
TGGCCGGCCAGGCCGCCAGCTTGGCATCAGACAAACCGGCCAGGATTTCATGCAGCCGCACGGTTGAGAC
GTGCGCGGGCGGCTCGAACACGTACCCGGCCGCGATCATCTCCGCCTCGATCTCTTCGGTAATGAAAAAC
GGTTCGTCCTGGCCGTCCTGGTGCGGTTTCATGCTTGTTCCTCTTGGCGTTCATTCTCGGCGGCCGCCAG
GGCGTCGGCCTCGGTCAATGCGTCCTCACGGAAGGCACCGCGCCGCCTGGCCTCGGTGGGCGTCACTTCC
TCGCTGCGCTCAAGTGCGCGGTACAGGGTCGAGCGATGCACGCCAAGCAGTGCAGCCGCCTCTTTCACGG
TGCGGCCTTCCTGGTCGATCAGCTCGCGGGCGTGCGCGATCTGTGCCGGGGTGAGGGTAGGGCGGGGGCC
AAACTTCACGCCTCGGGCCTTGGCGGCCTCGCGCCCGCTCCGGGTGCGGTCGATGATTAGGGAACGCTCG
AACTCGGCAATGCCGGCGAACACGGTCAACACCATGCGGCCGGCCGGCGTGGTGGTGTCGGCCCACGGCT
CTGCCAGGCTACGCAGGCCCGCGCCGGCCTCCTGGATGCGCTCGGCAATGTCCAGTAGGTCGCGGGTGCT
GCGGGCCAGGCGGTCTAGCCTGGTCACTGTCACAACGTCGCCAGGGCGTAGGTGGTCAAGCATCCTGGCC
AGCTCCGGGCGGTCGCGCCTGGTGCCGGTGATCTTCTCGGAAAACAGCTTGGTGCAGCCGGCCGCGTGCA
GTTCGGCCCGTTGGTTGGTCAAGTCCTGGTCGTCGGTGCTGACGCGGGCATAGCCCAGCAGGCCAGCGGC
GGCGCTCTTGTTCATGGCGTAATGTCTCCGGTTCTAGTCGCAAGTATTCTACTTTATGCGACTAAAACAC
GCGACAAGAAAACGCCAGGAAAAGGGCAGGGCGGCAGCCTGTCGCGTAACTTAGGACTTGTGCGACATGT
CGTTTTCAGAAGACGGCTGCACTGAACGTCAGAAGCCGACTGCACTATAGCAGCGGAGGGGTTGGATCAA
AGTACTTTAAAGTACTTTAAAGTACTTTAAAGTACTTTGATCCCGAGGGGAACCCTGTGGTTGGCATGCA
CATACAAATGGACGAACGGATAAACCTTTTCACGCCCTTTTAAATATCCGATTATTCTAATAAACGCTCT
TTTCTCTTAGGTTTACCCGCCAATATATCCTGTCAAACACTGATAGTTTAAACTGAAGGCGGGAAACGAC
AATCTGATCCAAGCTCAAGCTAAGCTTGAGCTCTCCCATATGGTCGACTAGAGCCAAGCTGATCTCCTTT
GCCCCGGAGATCACCATGGACGACTTTCTCTATCTCTACGATCTAGGAAGAAAGTTCGACGGAGAAGGTG
ACGATACCATGTTCACCACCGATAATGAGAAGATTAGCCTCTTCAATTTCAGAAAGAATGCTGACCCACA
GATGGTTAGAGAGGCTGCAGGTCAACATGGTGGAGCACGACACACTTGTCTACTCCAAAAATATCAAAGA
TACAGTCTCAGAAGACCAAAGGGCAATTGAGACTTTTCAACAAAGGGTAATATCCGGAAACCTCCTCGGA
TTCCATTGCCCAGCTATCTGTCACTTTATTGTGAAGATAGTGGAAAAGGAAGGTGGCTCCTACAAATGCC
ATCATTGCGATAAAGGAAAGGCCATCGTTGAAGATGCCTCTGCCGACAGTGGTCCCAAAGATGGACCCCC
ACCCACGAGGAGCATCGTGGAAAAAGAAGACGTTCCAACCACGTCTTCAAAGCAAGTGGATTGATGTGAT
AACATGGTGGAGCACGACACACTTGTCTACTCCAAAAATATCAAAGATACAGTCTCAGAAGACCAAAGGG
CAATTGAGACTTTTCAACAAAGGGTAATATCCGGAAACCTCCTCGGATTCCATTGCCCAGCTATCTGTCA
CTTTATTGTGAAGATAGTGGAAAAGGAAGGTGGCTCCTACAAATGCCATCATTGCGATAAAGGAAAGGCC
ATCGTTGAAGATGCCTCTGCCGACAGTGGTCCCAAAGATGGACCCCCACCCACGAGGAGCATCGTGGAAA
AAGAAGACGTTCCAACCACGTCTTCAAAGCAAGTGGATTGATGTGATATCTCCACTGACGTAAGGGATGA
CGCACAATCCCACTATCCTTCGCAAGACCCTTCCTCTATATAAGGAAGTTCATTTCATTTGGAGAGGACC
TCGAGAATTCACAAGTTTGTACAAAAAAGCAGGCTCCGCGGCCGCCCCCTTCACCATGCAGAGGTTTTTC
TCCGCCAGATCGATTCTCGGTTACGCCGTCAAGACGCGGAGGAGGTCTTTCTCTTCTCGTTCTTCGTCTC
TCCTATTCGACGACACTCAGTTACAGTTTAAAGAAAGTGTATCCAAGTTTGCGCAAGATAGGATCCCGCA
CGGGATGAACTCACTGATCAAGGAAAATATGCGTATGATGGTGGTCATGGAAGGTTCGGTCAACGGCTAC
CAATTCAAATGCACAGGTGAAGGAGATGGCAATCCATACATGGGAACTCAAACCATGAGGATCAAAGTCG
TCGAGGGAGGACCTCTGCCATTTGCCTTTGACATTCTTGCCACAAGCTTCATGTATGGCAGCAAGACTTT
TATCAAGCACACTAAAGGCATTCCTGATTTCTTTAAACAGTCCTTTCCTGAGGGTTTTACTTGGGAAAGA
GTTACAAGATACGAAGATGGTGGAGTCTTTACCGTTATGCAGGACACCAGCCTTGAAGATGGCTGTCTCG
TTTACCACGCCAAAGTCACTGGGGTAAACTTTCCCTCCAATGGTGCCGTGATGCAGAAGAAGACCAAGGG
TTGGGAGCCAAATACAGAGATGCTGTATCCAGCAGATGGTGGTCTGAGGGGATACTCTCAAATGGCACTG
AATGTTGATGGTGGTGGCTATCTGTCTTGCTCTTTCGAAACAACTTACAGGTCAAAAAAGACCGTCGAGA
ACTTCAAGATGCCCGGTTTCCATTTTGTTGATCACCGCCTGGAAAGGTTAGAGGAAAGTGACAAGGAAAT
GTTCGTAGTACAACACGAACACGCAGTTGCCAAGTTCTGTGACCTTCCATCCAAACTGGGACGTCTTTGA
AAGGGTGGGCGCGCCGACCCAGCTTTCTTGTACAAAGTGGTTTACCCATACGATGTTCCAGATTACGCTT
GAGAGCTCGCATAATTCTCAACACAACATATACAAAACAAACGAATCTCAAGCAATCAAGCATTCTACTT
CTATTGCAGCAATTTAAATCATTTCTTTTAAAGCAAAAGCAATTTTCTGAAAATTTTCACCATTTACGAA
CGATAGCCATGGCACTCATCTTTGGCACAGTCAACGCTAACATCCTGAAGGAAGTGTTCGGTGGAGCTCG
GTACCCGGGGATCCTCTAGAGTCCGCAAAAATCACCAGTCTCTCTCTACAAATCTATCTCTCTCTATTTT
TCTCCAGAATAATGTGTGAGTAGTTCCCAGATAAGGGAATTAGGGTTCTTATAGGGTTTCGCTCATGTGT
TGAGCATATAAGAAACCCTTAGTATGTATTTGTATTTGTAAAATACTTCTATCAATAAAATTTCTAATTC
CTAAAACCAAAATCCAGTGACCTGCAGGCATGCAAGCTTGGCACTGGCCCTACGCGGCAGGTCTCATCAA
GACGATCTACCCGAGTAATAATCTCCAGGAGATCAAATACCTTCCCAAGAAGGTTAAAGATGCAGTCAAA
AGATTCAGGACTAACTGCATCAAGAACACAGAGAAAGATATATTTCTCAAGATCAGAAGTACTATTCCAG
TATGGACGATTCAAGGCTTGCTTCATAAACCAAGGCAAGTAATAGAGATTGGAGTCTCTAAGAAAGTAGT
TCCTACTGAATCAAAGGCCATGGAGTCAAAAATTCAGATCGAGGATCTAACAGAACTCGCCGTGAAGACT
GGCGAACAGTTCATACAGAGTCTTTTACGACTCAATGACAAGAAGAAAATCTTCGTCAACATGGTGGAGC
ACGACACTCTCGTCTACTCCAAGAATATCAAAGATACAGTCTCAGAAGACCAAAGGGCTATTGAGACTTT
TCAACAAAGGGTAATATCGGGAAACCTCCTCGGATTCCATTGCCCAGCTATCTGTCACTTCATCAAAAGG
ACAGTAGAAAAGGAAGGTGGCACCTACAAATGCCATCATTGCGATAAAGGAAAGGCTATCGTTCAAGATG
CCCCTGCCGACAGTGGTCCCAAAGATGGACCCCCACCCACGAGGAGCATCGTGGAAAAAGAAGACGTTCC
AACCACGTCTTCAAAGCAAGTGGATTGATGTGATATCTCCACTGACGTAAGGGATGACGCACAATCCCAC
TATCCTTCGCAAGACCCTTCCTCTATATAAGGAAGTTCATTTCATTTGGAGAGGACTCCGGTATTTTTAC
AACAATTACCACAACAAAACAAACAACAAACAACATTACAATTTACTATTCTAGTCGACCTGCAGGCGGC
CGCACTAGTGATATCACAAGTTTGTACAAAAAAGCAGGCTCCGCGGCCGCCCCCTTCACCATGAGATTTC
ATGCTCTTCCAGTTGCTCTTCTTCTTTCTCATCCACTTAGATCTCTTGGATCTCTTGGACATAGACATCA
TCAAAAGGCTAGACCACCATCTGCTTCTTTTCTTCTTAGAAGAAGATATTCTTTTGCTATGGTTGCTGAT
GATGATTATTTTAGAAGAGCTAAGGGTGGGCGCGCCGACCCAGCTTTCTTGTACAAAGTGGTGATATCAA
TGGTGAGCAAGGGCGAGGAGCTGTTCACCGGGGTGGTGCCCATCCTGGTCGAGCTGGACGGCGACGTAAA
CGGCCACAAGTTCAGCGTGTCCGGCGAGGGCGAGGGCGATGCCACCTACGGCAAGCTGACCCTGAAGTTC
ATCTGCACCACCGGCAAGCTGCCCGTGCCCTGGCCCACCCTCGTGACCACCCTGACCTACGGCGTGCAGT
GCTTCAGCCGCTACCCCGACCACATGAAGCAGCACGACTTCTTCAAGTCCGCCATGCCCGAAGGCTACGT
CCAGGAGCGCACCATCTTCTTCAAGGACGACGGCAACTACAAGACCCGCGCCGAGGTGAAGTTCGAGGGC
GACACCCTGGTGAACCGCATCGAGCTGAAGGGCATCGACTTCAAGGAGGACGGCAACATCCTGGGGCACA
AGCTGGAGTACAACTACAACAGCCACAACGTCTATATCATGGCCGACAAGCAGAAGAACGGCATCAAGGT
GAACTTCAAGATCCGCCACAACATCGAGGACGGCAGCGTGCAGCTCGCCGACCACTACCAGCAGAACACC
CCCATCGGCGACGGCCCCGTGCTGCTGCCCGACAACCACTACCTGAGCACCCAGTCCGCCCTGAGCAAAG
ACCCCAACGAGAAGCGCGATCACATGGTCCTGCTGGAGTTCGTGACCGCCGCCGGGATCACTCTCGGCAT
GGACGAGCTGTACAAGTAACCGCGGCCATGCTAGAGTCCGCAAAAATCACCAGTCTCTCTCTACAAATCT
ATCTCTCTCTATTTTTCTCCAGAATAATGTGTGAGTAGTTCCCAGATAAGGGAATTAGGGTTCTTATAGG
GTTTCGCTCATGTGTTGAGCATATAAGAAACCCTTAGTATGTATTTGTATTTGTAAAATACTTCTATCAA
TAAAATTTCTAATTCCTAAAACCAAAATCCAGTGACCTGCAGGCATGCGACGTCGGGCCCTCTAGAGGAT
CCCCGGGTACCGCGAATTATCGATCATGAGCGGAGAATTAAGGGAGTCACGTTATGACCCCCGCCGATGA
CGCGGGACAAGCCGTTTTACGTTTGGAACTGACAGAACCGCAACGTTGAAGGAGCCACTGAGCCGCGGGT
TTCTGGAGTTTAATGAGCTAAGCACATACGTCAGAAACCATTATTGCGCGTTCAAAAGTCGCCTAAGGTC
ACTATCAGCTAGCAAATATTTCTTGTCAAAAATGCTCCACTGACGTTCCATAAATTCCCCTCGGTATCCA
ATTAGAGTCTCATATTCACTCTCAACTCGATCGAGGCATGATTGAACAAGATGGATTGCACGCAGGTTCT
CCGGCCGCTTGGGTGGAGAGGCTATTCGGCTATGACTGGGCACAACAGACAATCGGCTGCTCTGATGCCG
CCGTGTTCCGGCTGTCAGCGCAGGGGCGCCCGGTTCTTTTTGTCAAGACCGACCTGTCCGGTGCCCTGAA
TGAACTCCAAGACGAGGCAGCGCGGCTATCGTGGCTGGCCACGACGGGCGTTCCTTGCGCAGCTGTGCTC
GACGTTGTCACTGAAGCGGGAAGGGACTGGCTGCTATTGGGCGAAGTGCCGGGGCAGGATCTCCTGTCAT
CTCACCTTGCTCCTGCCGAGAAAGTATCCATCATGGCTGATGCAATGCGGCGGCTGCATACGCTTGATCC
GGCTACCTGCCCATTCGACCACCAAGCGAAACATCGCATCGAGCGAGCACGTACTCGGATGGAAGCCGGT
CTTGTCGATCAGGATGATCTGGACGAAGAGCATCAGGGGCTCGCGCCAGCCGAACTGTTCGCCAGGCTCA
AGGCGCGGATGCCCGACGGCGAGGATCTCGTCGTGACCCACGGCGATGCCTGCTTGCCGAATATCATGGT
GGAAAATGGCCGCTTTTCTGGATTCATCGACTGTGGCCGGCTGGGTGTGGCGGACCGCTATCAGGACATA
GCGTTGGCTACCCGTGATATTGCTGAAGAGCTTGGCGGCGAATGGGCTGACCGCTTCCTCGTGCTTTACG
GTATCGCCGCTCCCGATTCGCAGCGCATCGCCTTCTATCGCCTTCTTGACGAGTTCTTCTGAGCGGGACT
CTGGGGTTCGGACTCTAGCTAGAGTCAAGCAGATCGTTCAAACATTTGGCAATAAAGTTTCTTAAGATTG
AATCCTGTTGCCGGTCTTGCGATGATTATCATATAATTTCTGTTGAATTACGTTAAGCATGTAATAATTA
ACATGTAATGCATGACGTTATTTATGAGATGGGTTTTTATGATTAGAGTCCCGCAATTATACATTTAATA
CGCGATAGAAAACAAAATATAGCGCGCAAACTAGGATAAATTATCGCGCGCGGTGTCATCTATGTTACTA
GATCGACCGGCATGCAAGCTGATAATTCAATTCGGCGTTAATTCAGTACATTAAAAACGTCCGCAATGTG
TTATTAAGTTGTCTAAGCGTCAATTTGTTTACACCACAATATATCCTGCCACCAGCCAGCCAACAGCTCC
CCGACCGGCAGCTCGGCACAAAATCACCACTCGATACAGGCAGCCCATCAGTCCGGGACGGCGTCAGCGG
GAGAGCCGTTGTAAGGCGGCAGACTTTGCTCATGTTACCGATGCTATTCGGAAGAACGGCAACTAAGCTG
CCGGGTTTGAAACACGGATGATCTCGCGGAGGGTAGCATGTTGATTGTAACGATGACAGAGCGTTGCTGC
CTGTGATCAATTCGGGCACGAACCCAGTGGACATAAGCCTGTTCGGTTCGTAAGCTGTAATGCAAGTAGC
GTATGCGCTCACGCAACTGGTCCAGAACCTTGACCGAACGCAGCGGTGGTAACGGCGCAGTGGCGGTTTT
CATGGCTTGTTATGACTGTTTTTTTGGGGTACAGTCTATGCCTCGGGCATCCAAGCAGCAAGCGCGTTAC
GCCGTGGGTCGATGTTTGATGTTATGGAGCAGCAACGATGTTACGCAGCAGGGCAGTCGCCCTAAAACAA
AGTTAAACATCATGGGGGAAGCGGTGATCGCCGAAGTATCGACTCAACTATCAGAGGTAGTTGGCGTCAT
CGAGCGCCATCTCGAACCGACGTTGCTGGCCGTACATTTGTACGGCTCCGCAGTGGATGGCGGCCTGAAG
CCACACAGTGATATTGATTTGCTGGTTACGGTGACCGTAAGGCTTGATGAAACAACGCGGCGAGCTTTGA
TCAACGACCTTTTGGAAACTTCGGCTTCCCCTGGAGAGAGCGAGATTCTCCGCGCTGTAGAAGTCACCAT
TGTTGTGCACGACGACATCATTCCGTGGCGTTATCCAGCTAAGCGCGAACTGCAATTTGGAGAATGGCAG
CGCAATGACATTCTTGCAGGTATCTTCGAGCCAGCCACGATCGACATTGATCTGGCTATCTTGCTGACAA
AAGCAAGAGAACATAGCGTTGCCTTGGTAGGTCCAGCGGCGGAGGAACTCTTTGATCCGGTTCCTGAACA
GGATCTATTTGAGGCGCTAAATGAAACCTTAACGCTATGGAACTCGCCGCCCGACTGGGCTGGCGATGAG
CGAAATGTAGTGCTTACGTTGTCCCGCATTTGGTACAGCGCAGTAACCGGCAAAATCGCGCCGAAGGATG
TCGCTGCCGACTGGGCAATGGAGCGCCTGCCGGCCCAGTATCAGCCCGTCATACTTGAAGCTAGACAGGC
TTATCTTGGACAAGAAGAAGATCGCTTGGCCTCGCGCGCAGATCAGTTGGAAGAATTTGTCCACTACGTG
AAAGGCGAGATCACCAAGGTAGTCGGCAAATAATGTCTAGCTAGAAATTCGTTCAAGCCGACGCCGCTTC
GCGGCGCGGCTTAACTCAAGCGTTAGATGCACTAAGCACATAATTGCTCACAGCCAAACTATCAGGTCAA
GTCTGCTTTTATTATTTTTAAGCGTGCATAATAAGCCCTACACAAATTGGGAGATATATCATGCATGACC
AAAATCCCTTAACGTGAGTTTTCGTTCCACTGAGCGTCAGACCCCGTAGAAAAGATCAAAGGATCTTC
